Addgene plasmid #222824: MBP-ATG13 (363-517)-ULK1 (836-1050)-His
Purpose: Bacteria expression of MBP-ATG13 C-terminal and ULK1 MIT domain fusion complex -6His
Depositing lab: James Hurley. Depositing organization: University of California, Berkeley. Publication: Structure and activation of the human autophagy-initiating ULK1C:PI3KC3-C1 supercomplex. Chen M, Nguyen TN, Ren X, Khuu G, Cook ASI, Zhao Y, Yildiz A, Lazarou M, Hurley JH. Nat Struct Mol Biol. 2025 Sep;32(9):1596-1605. doi: 10.1038/s41594-025-01557-x. Epub 2025 May 29. PubMed 40442316.
Backbone
  Vector backbone: pHis-parallel2
  Vector type: Bacterial Expression
Growth in bacteria
  Bacterial resistance: Ampicillin, 100 μg/mL
  Growth temperature: 37°C
  Growth strain: DH5alpha
  Copy number: Low Copy
Gene/Insert
  Gene/Insert name: ATG13, ULK1
  Species: H. sapiens (human)
  GenBank ID: NP_001333259.1, NP_003556.2
  Entrez Gene: ATG13 (a.k.a. KIAA0652, PARATARG8); ULK1 (a.k.a. ATG1, ATG1A, UNC51, Unc51.1, hATG1)
  Promoter: T7
  Tag / fusion protein: MBP (N terminal on insert); 6His (C terminal on insert)
  Cloning method: Restriction Enzyme; 5′ cloning site BamHI (unknown if destroyed); 3′ cloning site XhoI (unknown if destroyed)
Terms and licenses: Academic/Nonprofit Terms; Industry Terms: Not Available to Industry
Depositor comments: MBP-TEVsite-ATG13 (363-517)-5aa linker-ULK1 (836-1050)-6His-stop. Please visit https://doi.org/10.1101/2023.06.01.543278 for bioRxiv preprint.
How to cite: MBP-ATG13 (363-517)-ULK1 (836-1050)-His was a gift from James Hurley (Addgene plasmid # 222824 ; http://n2t.net/addgene:222824 ; RRID:Addgene_222824)
