[The description below was written by a language model from this plasmid's Addgene catalogue record and pLannotate feature annotations shown in this document.]
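Description:
MBP-ATG13 (363-517)-ULK1 (836-1050)-His is a bacterial expression plasmid built on the pHis-parallel2 backbone, a pET-type vector of about 7.7 kb. It is maintained in E. coli through a ColE1/pBR322-family origin accompanied by the bom region and the rop gene, consistent with the catalogue's low-copy designation, and is selected with ampicillin via the β-lactamase gene. An f1 origin is also present, and short tetracycline-resistance fragments flanking the lacI cassette appear to be nonfunctional backbone remnants.

The payload is a single open reading frame driven by a T7 promoter with an adjacent lac operator and the T7 gene 10 ribosome binding site, ending at a T7 terminator. The plasmid-borne lacI gene supplies repressor, so expression is IPTG-inducible in hosts that provide T7 RNA polymerase. The encoded protein begins with a cytosolic maltose binding protein lacking its signal sequence, followed by a TEV protease cleavage site, the human ATG13 C-terminal region (residues 363-517), a five-residue linker, the human ULK1 C-terminal MIT domain region (residues 836-1050), and a C-terminal six-histidine tag before the stop codon. The short annotated hit to a T7 gene 10B-derived solubility tag lies downstream of the His tag and, given the depositor's stated stop codon, is presumably untranslated vector sequence.

Covalently tethering the two fragments yields the ATG13:ULK1 MIT domain complex as one polypeptide. MBP aids solubility and, with the His tag, allows affinity purification from either end, while TEV cleavage removes MBP. The construct was deposited in connection with structural work on the human autophagy-initiating ULK1 complex and its supercomplex with PI3KC3-C1.
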