Features (pLannotate 1.2.2; 22 found; start..end, strand, type, name):
     12..440     +  rep_origin     f1 ori (sequence partly withheld): f1 bacteriophage origin of replication; arrow indicates direction of (+) strand synthesis
    493..597     +  promoter       AmpR promoter: bla
    598..1458    +  CDS            AmpR: β-lactamase; bla; confers resistance to ampicillin, carbenicillin, and related antibiotics
   1629..2217    +  rep_origin     ori: high-copy-number ColE1/pMB1/pBR322/pUC origin of replication
   2403..2542    -  misc_feature   bom: basis of mobility region from pBR322
   2644..2835    -  CDS            rop: Rop protein, which maintains plasmids at low copy number; rop
   2852..3232    +  CDS            YPB1_ECOLX: Protein predicted: Swiss-Prot protein existence level 4. From Escherichia coli.
   3304..3595    -  CDS            TcR (fragment): tetracycline efflux protein; tet; confers resistance to tetracycline
   3610..3631    -  protein_bind   CAP binding site: CAP binding activates transcription in the presence of cAMP. E. coli catabolite activator protein
   3644..4726    -  CDS            lacI: lac repressor; lacI; The lac repressor binds to the lac operator to inhibit transcription in E. coli. This inhibition can be relieved by adding lactose or isopropyl-β-D-thiogalactopyranoside (IPTG).
   4727..4804    -  promoter       lacI promoter: lacI
   4812..5091    -  CDS            TcR (fragment): tetracycline efflux protein; tet; confers resistance to tetracycline
   5113..5131    +  promoter       T7 promoter: promoter for bacteriophage T7 RNA polymerase
   5132..5156    +  protein_bind   lac operator: The lac repressor binds to the lac operator to inhibit transcription in E. coli. This inhibition can be relieved by adding lactose or isopropyl-β-D-thiogalactopyranoside (IPTG). lac repressor encoded by lacI
   5171..5193    +  RBS            RBS: efficient ribosome binding site from bacteriophage T7 gene 10 (Olins and Rangwala, 1989)
   5204..6298    +  CDS            MBP: maltose binding protein from E. coli; malE (mutated); This version of the gene does not encode a signal sequence, so MBP will remain in the cytosol.
   6362..6382    +  CDS            TEV site: tobacco etch virus (TEV) protease recognition and cleavage site
   6377..6859    +  CDS            ATG13 (fragment): ATG13_HUMAN - Also known as KIAA0652. Experimental evidence at protein level: Swiss-Prot protein existence level 1. Autophagy factor required for autophagosome formation and mitophagy. Target of the TOR kinase signaling pathway that regulates autophagy through the control of the phosphorylation status of ATG13 and ULK1, and the regulation of the ATG13-ULK1-RB1CC1 complex. Through its regulation of ULK1 activity, plays a role in the regulation of the kinase activity of mTORC1 and cell proliferation. From Homo sapiens (Human).
   6848..7519    +  CDS            ULK1 (fragment): ULK1_HUMAN - Also known as KIAA0722. Experimental evidence at protein level: Swiss-Prot protein existence level 1. Serine/threonine-protein kinase involved in autophagy in response to starvation (PubMed:18936157, PubMed:21460634, PubMed:21795849, PubMed:25040165). Acts upstream of phosphatidylinositol 3-kinase PIK3C3 to regulate the formation of autophagophores, the precursors of autophagosomes (PubMed:18936157, PubMed:21460634, PubMed:21795849, PubMed:25040165). Part of regulatory feedback loops in autophagy: acts both as a downstream effector and negative regulator of mammalian target of rap
   7526..7543    +  CDS            9xHis (fragment): 9xHis affinity tag
   7553..7602    +  CDS            SET1 (fragment): solubility-enhancement tag derived from T7 phage gene 10B
   7610..7657    +  terminator     T7 terminator: transcription terminator for bacteriophage T7 RNA polymerase
>Addgene plasmid #222824 | MBP-ATG13 (363-517)-ULK1 (836-1050)-His | addgene full sequence | sequence record 438332 | Addgene NGS Result
TGGCGAATGGG
[124 nt withheld, positions 12-135]
C
[91 nt withheld, positions 137-227]
A
[49 nt withheld, positions 229-277]
CCTTTGACGTTGGAGTCCACGTTCTTT
[37 nt withheld, positions 305-341]
ACCCTATCTCGGTCTATTCTTTTGATTTATAAGGGATTTTGCCGATTTCGGCCTATTGGTTAAAAAATGA
GCTGATTTAACAAAAATTTAACGCGAATTTTAACAAAATATTAACGCTTACAATTTAGGTGGCACTTTTC
GGGGAAATGTGCGCGGAACCCCTATTTGTTTATTTTTCTAAATACATTCAAATATGTATCCGCTCATGAG
ACAATAACCCTGATAAATGCTTCAATAATATTGAAAAAGGAAGAGTATGAGTATTCAACATTTCCGTGTC
GCCCTTATTCCCTTTTTTGCGGCATTTTGCCTTCCTGTTTTTGCTCACCCAGAAACGCTGGTGAAAGTAA
AAGATGCTGAAGATCAGTTGGGTGCACGAGTGGGTTACATCGAACTGGATCTCAACAGCGGTAAGATCCT
TGAGAGTTTTCGCCCCGAAGAACGTTTTCCAATGATGAGCACTTTTAAAGTTCTGCTATGTGGCGCGGTA
TTATCCCGTATTGACGCCGGGCAAGAGCAACTCGGTCGCCGCATACACTATTCTCAGAATGACTTGGTTG
AGTACTCACCAGTCACAGAAAAGCATCTTACGGATGGCATGACAGTAAGAGAATTATGCAGTGCTGCCAT
AACCATGAGTGATAACACTGCGGCCAACTTACTTCTGACAACGATCGGAGGACCGAAGGAGCTAACCGCT
TTTTTGCACAACATGGGGGATCATGTAACTCGCCTTGATCGTTGGGAACCGGAGCTGAATGAAGCCATAC
CAAACGACGAGCGTGACACCACGATGCCTGCAGCAATGGCAACAACGTTGCGCAAACTATTAACTGGCGA
ACTACTTACTCTAGCTTCCCGGCAACAATTAATAGACTGGATGGAGGCGGATAAAGTTGCAGGACCACTT
CTGCGCTCGGCCCTTCCGGCTGGCTGGTTTATTGCTGATAAATCTGGAGCCGGTGAGCGTGGGTCTCGCG
GTATCATTGCAGCACTGGGGCCAGATGGTAAGCCCTCCCGTATCGTAGTTATCTACACGACGGGGAGTCA
GGCAACTATGGATGAACGAAATAGACAGATCGCTGAGATAGGTGCCTCACTGATTAAGCATTGGTAACTG
TCAGACCAAGTTTACTCATATATACTTTAGATTGATTTAAAACTTCATTTTTAATTTAAAAGGATCTAGG
TGAAGATCCTTTTTGATAATCTCATGACCAAAATCCCTTAACGTGAGTTTTCGTTCCACTGAGCGTCAGA
CCCCGTAGAAAAGATCAAAGGATCTTCTTGAGATCCTTTTTTTCTGCGCGTAATCTGCTGCTTGCAAACA
AAAAAACCACCGCTACCAGCGGTGGTTTGTTTGCCGGATCAAGAGCTACCAACTCTTTTTCCGAAGGTAA
CTGGCTTCAGCAGAGCGCAGATACCAAATACTGTCCTTCTAGTGTAGCCGTAGTTAGGCCACCACTTCAA
GAACTCTGTAGCACCGCCTACATACCTCGCTCTGCTAATCCTGTTACCAGTGGCTGCTGCCAGTGGCGAT
AAGTCGTGTCTTACCGGGTTGGACTCAAGACGATAGTTACCGGATAAGGCGCAGCGGTCGGGCTGAACGG
GGGGTTCGTGCACACAGCCCAGCTTGGAGCGAACGACCTACACCGAACTGAGATACCTACAGCGTGAGCT
ATGAGAAAGCGCCACGCTTCCCGAAGGGAGAAAGGCGGACAGGTATCCGGTAAGCGGCAGGGTCGGAACA
GGAGAGCGCACGAGGGAGCTTCCAGGGGGAAACGCCTGGTATCTTTATAGTCCTGTCGGGTTTCGCCACC
TCTGACTTGAGCGTCGATTTTTGTGATGCTCGTCAGGGGGGCGGAGCCTATGGAAAAACGCCAGCAACGC
GGCCTTTTTACGGTTCCTGGCCTTTTGCTGGCCTTTTGCTCACATGTTCTTTCCTGCGTTATCCCCTGAT
TCTGTGGATAACCGTATTACCGCCTTTGAGTGAGCTGATACCGCTCGCCGCAGCCGAACGACCGAGCGCA
GCGAGTCAGTGAGCGAGGAAGCGGAAGAGCGCCTGATGCGGTATTTTCTCCTTACGCATCTGTGCGGTAT
TTCACACCGCAATGGTGCACTCTCAGTACAATCTGCTCTGATGCCGCATAGTTAAGCCAGTATACACTCC
GCTATCGCTACGTGACTGGGTCATGGCTGCGCCCCGACACCCGCCAACACCCGCTGACGCGCCCTGACGG
GCTTGTCTGCTCCCGGCATCCGCTTACAGACAAGCTGTGACCGTCTCCGGGAGCTGCATGTGTCAGAGGT
TTTCACCGTCATCACCGAAACGCGCGAGGCAGCTGCGGTAAAGCTCATCAGCGTGGTCGTGAAGCGATTC
ACAGATGTCTGCCTGTTCATCCGCGTCCAGCTCGTTGAGTTTCTCCAGAAGCGTTAATGTCTGGCTTCTG
ATAAAGCGGGCCATGTTAAGGGCGGTTTTTTCCTGTTTGGTCACTGATGCCTCCGTGTAAGGGGGATTTC
TGTTCATGGGGGTAATGATACCGATGAAACGAGAGAGGATGCTCACGATACGGGTTACTGATGATGAACA
TGCCCGGTTACTGGAACGTTGTGAGGGTAAACAACTGGCGGTATGGATGCGGCGGGACCAGAGAAAAATC
ACTCAGGGTCAATGCCAGCGCTTCGTTAATACAGATGTAGGTGTTCCACAGGGTAGCCAGCAGCATCCTG
CGATGCAGATCCGGAACATAATGGTGCAGGGCGCTGACTTCCGCGTTTCCAGACTTTACGAAACACGGAA
ACCGAAGACCATTCATGTTGTTGCTCAGGTCGCAGACGTTTTGCAGCAGCAGTCGCTTCACGTTCGCTCG
CGTATCGGTGATTCATTCTGCTAACCAGTAAGGCAACCCCGCCAGCCTAGCCGGGTCCTCAACGACAGGA
GCACGATCATGCGCACCCGTGGGGCCGCCATGCCGGCGATAATGGCCTGCTTCTCGCCGAAACGTTTGGT
GGCGGGACCAGTGACGAAGGCTTGAGCGAGGGCGTGCAAGATTCCGAATACCGCAAGCGACAGGCCGATC
ATCGTCGCGCTCCAGCGAAAGCGGTCCTCGCCGAAAATGACCCAGAGCGCTGCCGGCACCTGTCCTACGA
GTTGCATGATAAAGAAGACAGTCATAAGTGCGGCGACGATAGTCATGCCCCGCGCCCACCGGAAGGAGCT
GACTGGGTTGAAGGCTCTCAAGGGCATCGGTCGAGATCCCGGTGCCTAATGAGTGAGCTAACTTACATTA
ATTGCGTTGCGCTCACTGCCCGCTTTCCAGTCGGGAAACCTGTCGTGCCAGCTGCATTAATGAATCGGCC
AACGCGCGGGGAGAGGCGGTTTGCGTATTGGGCGCCAGGGTGGTTTTTCTTTTCACCAGTGAGACGGGCA
ACAGCTGATTGCCCTTCACCGCCTGGCCCTGAGAGAGTTGCAGCAAGCGGTCCACGCTGGTTTGCCCCAG
CAGGCGAAAATCCTGTTTGATGGTGGTTAACGGCGGGATATAACATGAGCTGTCTTCGGTATCGTCGTAT
CCCACTACCGAGATATCCGCACCAACGCGCAGCCCGGACTCGGTAATGGCGCGCATTGCGCCCAGCGCCA
TCTGATCGTTGGCAACCAGCATCGCAGTGGGAACGATGCCCTCATTCAGCATTTGCATGGTTTGTTGAAA
ACCGGACATGGCACTCCAGTCGCCTTCCCGTTCCGCTATCGGCTGAATTTGATTGCGAGTGAGATATTTA
TGCCAGCCAGCCAGACGCAGACGCGCCGAGACAGAACTTAATGGGCCCGCTAACAGCGCGATTTGCTGGT
GACCCAATGCGACCAGATGCTCCACGCCCAGTCGCGTACCGTCTTCATGGGAGAAAATAATACTGTTGAT
GGGTGTCTGGTCAGAGACATCAAGAAATAACGCCGGAACATTAGTGCAGGCAGCTTCCACAGCAATGGCA
TCCTGGTCATCCAGCGGATAGTTAATGATCAGCCCACTGACGCGTTGCGCGAGAAGATTGTGCACCGCCG
CTTTACAGGCTTCGACGCCGCTTCGTTCTACCATCGACACCACCACGCTGGCACCCAGTTGATCGGCGCG
AGATTTAATCGCCGCGACAATTTGCGACGGCGCGTGCAGGGCCAGACTGGAGGTGGCAACGCCAATCAGC
AACGACTGTTTGCCCGCCAGTTGTTGTGCCACGCGGTTGGGAATGTAATTCAGCTCCGCCATCGCCGCTT
CCACTTTTTCCCGCGTTTTCGCAGAAACGTGGCTGGCCTGGTTCACCACGCGGGAAACGGTCTGATAAGA
GACACCGGCATACTCTGCGACATCGTATAACGTTACTGGTTTCACATTCACCACCCTGAATTGACTCTCT
TCCGGGCGCTATCATGCCATACCGCGAAAGGTTTTGCGCCATTCGATGGTGTCCGGGATCTCGACGCTCT
CCCTTATGCGACTCCTGCATTAGGAAGCAGCCCAGTAGTAGGTTGAGGCCGTTGAGCACCGCCGCCGCAA
GGAATGGTGCATGCAAGGAGATGGCGCCCAACAGTCCCCCGGCCACGGGGCCTGCCACCATACCCACGCC
GAAACAAGCGCTCATGAGCCCGAAGTGGCGAGCCCGATCTTCCCCATCGGTGATGTCGGCGATATAGGCG
CCAGCAACCGCACCTGTGGCGCCGGTGATGCCGGCCACGATGCGTCCGGCGTAGAGGATCGAGATCTCGA
TCCCGCGAAATTAATACGACTCACTATAGGGGAATTGTGAGCGGATAACAATTCCCCTCTAGAAATAATT
TTGTTTAACTTTAAGAAGGAGATATACATATGATCGAAGAAGGTAAACTGGTAATCTGGATTAACGGCGA
TAAAGGCTATAACGGTCTCGCTGAAGTCGGTAAGAAATTCGAGAAAGATACCGGAATTAAAGTCACCGTT
GAGCATCCGGATAAACTGGAAGAGAAATTCCCACAGGTTGCGGCAACTGGCGATGGCCCTGACATTATCT
TCTGGGCACACGACCGCTTTGGTGGCTACGCTCAATCTGGCCTGTTGGCTGAAATCACCCCGGACAAAGC
GTTCCAGGACAAGCTGTATCCGTTTACCTGGGATGCCGTACGTTACAACGGCAAGCTGATTGCTTACCCG
ATCGCTGTTGAAGCGTTATCGCTGATTTATAACAAAGATCTGCTGCCGAACCCGCCAAAAACCTGGGAAG
AGATCCCGGCGCTGGATAAAGAACTGAAAGCGAAAGGTAAGAGCGCGCTGATGTTCAACCTGCAAGAACC
GTACTTCACCTGGCCGCTGATTGCTGCTGACGGGGGTTATGCGTTCAAGTATGAAAACGGCAAGTACGAC
ATTAAAGACGTGGGCGTGGATAACGCTGGCGCGAAAGCGGGTCTGACCTTCCTGGTTGACCTGATTAAAA
ACAAACACATGAATGCAGACACCGATTACTCCATCGCAGAAGCTGCCTTTAATAAAGGCGAAACAGCGAT
GACCATCAACGGCCCGTGGGCATGGTCCAACATCGACACCAGCAAAGTGAATTATGGTGTAACGGTACTG
CCGACCTTCAAGGGTCAACCATCCAAACCGTTCGTTGGCGTGCTGAGCGCAGGTATTAACGCCGCCAGTC
CGAACAAAGAGCTGGCAAAAGAGTTCCTCGAAAACTATCTGCTGACTGATGAAGGTCTGGAAGCGGTTAA
TAAAGACAAACCGCTGGGTGCCGTAGCGCTGAAGTCTTACGAGGAAGAGTTGGCGAAAGATCCACGTATT
GCCGCCACTATGGAAAACGCCCAGAAAGGTGAAATCATGCCGAACATCCCGCAGATGTCCGCTTTCTGGT
ATGCCGTGCGTACTGCGGTGATCAACGCCGCCAGCGGTCGTCAGACTGTCGATGAAGCCCTGAAAGACGC
GCAGACTAATTCGAGCTCGAACAACAACAACAATAACAATAACAACAACCTCGGGGATATCCCAACGACC
GAAAACCTGTATTTTCAGGGCGCCATGGGATCCCACGATGTCCTGGAAACCATCTTCGTGAGAAAAGTCG
GCGCTTTTGTGAACAAGCCCATTAATCAGGTCACACTCACCTCTCTGGACATCCCTTTCGCTATGTTTGC
ACCAAAGAACCTCGAGCTGGAAGACACTGATCCCATGGTGAATCCTCCAGACTCACCCGAGACAGAAAGT
CCTCTCCAGGGCAGTCTGCACAGCGATGGAAGCTCCGGTGGCTCTTCAGGCAACACACATGACGATTTCG
TCATGATTGACTTCAAACCCGCTTTTTCCAAGGACGATATCCTCCCTATGGATCTGGGAACCTTCTACAG
GGAGTTTCAGAATCCCCCTCAGCTCAGTAGCCTGAGCATTGACATCGGTGCCCAGTCCATGGCTGAGGAC
CTCGATTCTCTGCCTGAAAAACTGGCTGTGCACGAGAAGAACGTCAGAGAATTCGACGCATTTGTGGAGA
CCCTGCAGGGTAGCGACGAAGCGATGGAGCAGGAACACACTGAGATCCTGAGGGGTCTCAGATTCACCCT
GCTCTTTGTGCAGCATGTCCTGGAAATTGCTGCACTCAAGGGTAGTGCTAGCGAGGCAGCTGGTGGACCA
GAATACCAGCTGCAGGAGAGCGTGGTCGCCGACCAGATCTCTCTGCTCTCAAGGGAATGGGGCTTCGCTG
AGCAGCTGGTCCTCTATCTGAAGGTGGCCGAACTGCTCAGTAGCGGCCTGCAGTCCGCCATCGATCAGAT
TAGAGCTGGAAAGCTCTGCCTGTCCTCTACTGTGAAACAGGTGGTCCGGCGCCTGAACGAGCTCTACAAG
GCCAGTGTGGTCAGCTGTCAGGGACTCTCTCTGCGTCTCCAGCGGTTCTTTCTGGACAAACAGCGCCTGC
TCGATAGGATCCACTCAATTACAGCTGAACGCCTGATCTTCAGCCATGCAGTGCAGATGGTCCAGTCCGC
AGCCCTGGACGAAATGTTTCAGCACAGGGAGGGATGCGTCCCCAGATACCATAAGGCTCTGCTCCTGCTC
GAGGGTCTGCAGCACATGCTCAGCGACCAGGCCGATATCGAAAATGTGACTAAGTGCAAACTGTGTATTG
AGAGGAGACTCTCCGCTCTGCTCACAGGCATCTGTGCACTCGAGCACCACCACCACCACCACTGAGATCC
GGCTGCTAACAAAGCCCGAAAGGAAGCTGAGTTGGCTGCTGCCACCGCTGAGCAATAACTAGCATAACCC
CTTGGGGCCTCTAAACGGGTCTTGAGGGGTTTTTTGCTGAAAGGAGGAACTATATCCGGAT
