>Addgene plasmid #222824 | MBP-ATG13 (363-517)-ULK1 (836-1050)-His | depositor partial sequence | sequence record 436296 | MBP-TEVsite
ATGATCGAAGAAGGTAAACTGGTAATCTGGATTAACGGCGATAAAGGCTATAACGGTCTCGCTGAAGTCG
GTAAGAAATTCGAGAAAGATACCGGAATTAAAGTCACCGTTGAGCATCCGGATAAACTGGAAGAGAAATT
CCCACAGGTTGCGGCAACTGGCGATGGCCCTGACATTATCTTCTGGGCACACGACCGCTTTGGTGGCTAC
GCTCAATCTGGCCTGTTGGCTGAAATCACCCCGGACAAAGCGTTCCAGGACAAGCTGTATCCGTTTACCT
GGGATGCCGTACGTTACAACGGCAAGCTGATTGCTTACCCGATCGCTGTTGAAGCGTTATCGCTGATTTA
TAACAAAGATCTGCTGCCGAACCCGCCAAAAACCTGGGAAGAGATCCCGGCGCTGGATAAAGAACTGAAA
GCGAAAGGTAAGAGCGCGCTGATGTTCAACCTGCAAGAACCGTACTTCACCTGGCCGCTGATTGCTGCTG
ACGGGGGTTATGCGTTCAAGTATGAAAACGGCAAGTACGACATTAAAGACGTGGGCGTGGATAACGCTGG
CGCGAAAGCGGGTCTGACCTTCCTGGTTGACCTGATTAAAAACAAACACATGAATGCAGACACCGATTAC
TCCATCGCAGAAGCTGCCTTTAATAAAGGCGAAACAGCGATGACCATCAACGGCCCGTGGGCATGGTCCA
ACATCGACACCAGCAAAGTGAATTATGGTGTAACGGTACTGCCGACCTTCAAGGGTCAACCATCCAAACC
GTTCGTTGGCGTGCTGAGCGCAGGTATTAACGCCGCCAGTCCGAACAAAGAGCTGGCAAAAGAGTTCCTC
GAAAACTATCTGCTGACTGATGAAGGTCTGGAAGCGGTTAATAAAGACAAACCGCTGGGTGCCGTAGCGC
TGAAGTCTTACGAGGAAGAGTTGGCGAAAGATCCACGTATTGCCGCCACTATGGAAAACGCCCAGAAAGG
TGAAATCATGCCGAACATCCCGCAGATGTCCGCTTTCTGGTATGCCGTGCGTACTGCGGTGATCAACGCC
GCCAGCGGTCGTCAGACTGTCGATGAAGCCCTGAAAGACGCGCAGACTAATTCGAGCTCGAACAACAACA
ACAATAACAATAACAACAACCTCGGGGATATCCCAACGACCGAAAACCTGTATTTTCAGGGCGCCATGGG
ATCC
