>Addgene plasmid #222824 | MBP-ATG13 (363-517)-ULK1 (836-1050)-His | depositor partial sequence | sequence record 436297 | ATG13 (363-517)-5aa linker-ULK1 (836-1050)-6His-stop
CACGATGTCCTGGAAACCATCTTCGTGAGAAAAGTCGGCGCTTTTGTGAACAAGCCCATTAATCAGGTCA
CACTCACCTCTCTGGACATCCCTTTCGCTATGTTTGCACCAAAGAACCTCGAGCTGGAAGACACTGATCC
CATGGTGAATCCTCCAGACTCACCCGAGACAGAAAGTCCTCTCCAGGGCAGTCTGCACAGCGATGGAAGC
TCCGGTGGCTCTTCAGGCAACACACATGACGATTTCGTCATGATTGACTTCAAACCCGCTTTTTCCAAGG
ACGATATCCTCCCTATGGATCTGGGAACCTTCTACAGGGAGTTTCAGAATCCCCCTCAGCTCAGTAGCCT
GAGCATTGACATCGGTGCCCAGTCCATGGCTGAGGACCTCGATTCTCTGCCTGAAAAACTGGCTGTGCAC
GAGAAGAACGTCAGAGAATTCGACGCATTTGTGGAGACCCTGCAGGGTAGCGACGAAGCGATGGAGCAGG
AACACACTGAGATCCTGAGGGGTCTCAGATTCACCCTGCTCTTTGTGCAGCATGTCCTGGAAATTGCTGC
ACTCAAGGGTAGTGCTAGCGAGGCAGCTGGTGGACCAGAATACCAGCTGCAGGAGAGCGTGGTCGCCGAC
CAGATCTCTCTGCTCTCAAGGGAATGGGGCTTCGCTGAGCAGCTGGTCCTCTATCTGAAGGTGGCCGAAC
TGCTCAGTAGCGGCCTGCAGTCCGCCATCGATCAGATTAGAGCTGGAAAGCTCTGCCTGTCCTCTACTGT
GAAACAGGTGGTCCGGCGCCTGAACGAGCTCTACAAGGCCAGTGTGGTCAGCTGTCAGGGACTCTCTCTG
CGTCTCCAGCGGTTCTTTCTGGACAAACAGCGCCTGCTCGATAGGATCCACTCAATTACAGCTGAACGCC
TGATCTTCAGCCATGCAGTGCAGATGGTCCAGTCCGCAGCCCTGGACGAAATGTTTCAGCACAGGGAGGG
ATGCGTCCCCAGATACCATAAGGCTCTGCTCCTGCTCGAGGGTCTGCAGCACATGCTCAGCGACCAGGCC
GATATCGAAAATGTGACTAAGTGCAAACTGTGTATTGAGAGGAGACTCTCCGCTCTGCTCACAGGCATCT
GTGCACTCGAGCACCACCACCACCACCACTGA
